>Addgene plasmid #90849 | PPP2R2C B7.5 gRNA | addgene full sequence | sequence record 183893 | Addgene NGS Result
CGAGTCAGTGAGCGAGGAAGCGGAAGAGCGCCCAATACGCAAACCGCCTCTCCCCGCGCGTTGGCCGATT
CATTAATGCAGCTGGCACGACAGGTTTCCCGACTGGAAAGCGGGCAGTGAGCGCAACGCAATTAATGTGA
GTTAGCTCACTCATTAGGCACCCCAGGCTTTACACTTTATGCTTCCGGCTCGTATGTTGTGTGGAATTGT
GAGCGGATAACAATTTCACACAGGAAACAGCTATGACCATGATTACGCCAAGCGCGCAATTAACCCTCAC
TAAAGGGAACAAAAGCTGGAGCTGCAAGCTTAATGTAGTCTTATGCAATACTCTTGTAGTCTTGCAACAT
GGTAACGATGAGTTAGCAACATGCCTTACAAGGAGAGAAAAAGCACCGTGCATGCCGATTGGTGGAAGTA
AGGTGGTACGATCGTGCCTTATTAGGAAGGCAACAGACGGGTCTGACATGGATTGGACGAACCACTGAAT
TGCCGCATTGCAGAGATATTGTATTTAAGTGCCTAGCTCGATACATAAACGGGTCTCTCTGGTTAGACCA
GATCTGAGCCTGGGAGCTCTCTGGCTAACTAGGGAACCCACTGCTTAAGCCTCAATAAAGCTTGCCTTGA
GTGCTTCAAGTAGTGTGTGCCCGTCTGTTGTGTGACTCTGGTAACTAGAGATCCCTCAGACCCTTTTAGT
CAGTGTGGAAAATCTCTAGCAGTGGCGCCCGAACAGGGACTTGAAAGCGAAAGGGAAACCAGAGGAGCTC
TCTCGACGCAGGACTCGGCTTGCTGAAGCGCGCACGGCAAGAGGCGAGGGGCGGCGACTGGTGAGTACGC
CAAAAATTTTGACTAGCGGAGGCTAGAAGGAGAGAGATGGGTGCGAGAGCGTCAGTATTAAGCGGGGGAG
AATTAGATCGCGATGGGAAAAAATTCGGTTAAGGCCAGGGGGAAAGAAAAAATATAAATTAAAACATATA
GTATGGGCAAGCAGGGAGCTAGAACGATTCGCAGTTAATCCTGGCCTGTTAGAAACATCAGAAGGCTGTA
GACAAATACTGGGACAGCTACAACCATCCCTTCAGACAGGATCAGAAGAACTTAGATCATTATATAATAC
AGTAGCAACCCTCTATTGTGTGCATCAAAGGATAGAGATAAAAGACACCAAGGAAGCTTTAGACAAGATA
GAGGAAGAGCAAAACAAAAGTAAGACCACCGCACAGCAAGCGGCCGCTGATCTTCAGACCTGGAGGAGGA
GATATGAGGGACAATTGGAGAAGTGAATTATATAAATATAAAGTAGTAAAAATTGAACCATTAGGAGTAG
CACCCACCAAGGCAAAGAGAAGAGTGGTGCAGAGAGAAAAAAGAGCAGTGGGAATAGGAGCTTTGTTCCT
TGGGTTCTTGGGAGCAGCAGGAAGCACTATGGGCGCAGCGTCAATGACGCTGACGGTACAGGCCAGACAA
TTATTGTCTGGTATAGTGCAGCAGCAGAACAATTTGCTGAGGGCTATTGAGGCGCAACAGCATCTGTTGC
AACTCACAGTCTGGGGCATCAAGCAGCTCCAGGCAAGAATCCTGGCTGTGGAAAGATACCTAAAGGATCA
ACAGCTCCTGGGGATTTGGGGTTGCTCTGGAAAACTCATTTGCACCACTGCTGTGCCTTGGAATGCTAGT
TGGAGTAATAAATCTCTGGAACAGATTTGGAATCACACGACCTGGATGGAGTGGGACAGAGAAATTAACA
ATTACACAAGCTTAATACACTCCTTAATTGAAGAATCGCAAAACCAGCAAGAAAAGAATGAACAAGAATT
ATTGGAATTAGATAAATGGGCAAGTTTGTGGAATTGGTTTAACATAACAAATTGGCTGTGGTATATAAAA
TTATTCATAATGATAGTAGGAGGCTTGGTAGGTTTAAGAATAGTTTTTGCTGTACTTTCTATAGTGAATA
GAGTTAGGCAGGGATATTCACCATTATCGTTTCAGACCCACCTCCCAACCCCGAGGGGACCCAGAGAGGG
CCTATTTCCCATGATTCCTTCATATTTGCATATACGATACAAGGCTGTTAGAGAGATAATTAGAATTAAT
TTGACTGTAAACACAAAGATATTAGTACAAAATACGTGACGTAGAAAGTAATAATTTCTTGGGTAGTTTG
CAGTTTTAAAATTATGTTTTAAAATGGACTATCATATGCTTACCGTAACTTGAAAGTATTTCGATTTCTT
GGCTTTATATATCTTGTGGAAAGGACGAAACACCGCCCGCTGGAAGATGACGACCGTTTAAGAGCTATGC
TGGAAACAGCATAGCAAGTTTAAATAAGGCTAGTCCGTTATCAACTTGAAAAAGTGGCACCGAGTCGGTG
CTTTTTTTGAATTCTAGATCTTGAGACAAATGGCAGTATTCATCCACAATTTTAAAAGAAAAGGGGGGAT
TGGGGGGTACAGTGCAGGGGAAAGAATAGTAGACATAATAGCAACAGACATACAAACTAAAGAATTACAA
AAACAAATTACAAAAATTCAAAATTTTCGGGTTTATTACAGGGACAGCAGAGATCCACTTTGGCGCCGGC
TCGAGTGGCTCCGGTGCCCGTCAGTGGGCAGAGCGCACATCGCCCACAGTCCCCGAGAAGTTGGGGGGAG
GGGTCGGCAATTGAACCGGTGCCTAGAGAAGGTGGCGCGGGGTAAACTGGGAAAGTGATGTCGTGTACTG
GCTCCGCCTTTTTCCCGAGGGTGGGGGAGAACCGTATATAAGTGCAGTAGTCGCCGTGAACGTTCTTTTT
CGCAACGGGTTTGCCGCCAGAACACAGGTGTCGTGACGCGGGATCCGCCACCATGACCGAGTACAAGCCC
ACGGTGCGCCTCGCCACCCGCGACGACGTCCCCAGGGCCGTACGCACCCTCGCCGCCGCGTTCGCCGACT
ACCCCGCCACGCGCCACACCGTCGATCCGGACCGCCACATCGAGCGGGTCACCGAGCTGCAAGAACTCTT
CCTCACGCGCGTCGGGCTCGACATCGGCAAGGTGTGGGTCGCGGACGACGGCGCCGCGGTGGCGGTCTGG
ACCACGCCGGAGAGCGTCGAAGCGGGGGCGGTGTTCGCCGAGATCGGCCCGCGCATGGCCGAGTTGAGCG
GTTCCCGGCTGGCCGCGCAGCAACAGATGGAAGGCCTCCTGGCGCCGCACCGGCCCAAGGAGCCCGCGTG
GTTCCTGGCCACCGTCGGAGTCTCGCCCGACCACCAGGGCAAGGGTCTGGGCAGCGCCGTCGTGCTCCCC
GGAGTGGAGGCGGCCGAGCGCGCCGGGGTGCCCGCCTTCCTGGAGACCTCCGCGCCCCGCAACCTCCCCT
TCTACGAGCGGCTCGGCTTCACCGTCACCGCCGACGTCGAGGTGCCCGAAGGACCGCGCACCTGGTGCAT
GACCCGCAAGCCCGGTGCCTGAACGCGTTAAGTCGACAATCAACCTCTGGATTACAAAATTTGTGAAAGA
TTGACTGGTATTCTTAACTATGTTGCTCCTTTTACGCTATGTGGATACGCTGCTTTAATGCCTTTGTATC
ATGCTATTGCTTCCCGTATGGCTTTCATTTTCTCCTCCTTGTATAAATCCTGGTTGCTGTCTCTTTATGA
GGAGTTGTGGCCCGTTGTCAGGCAACGTGGCGTGGTGTGCACTGTGTTTGCTGACGCAACCCCCACTGGT
TGGGGCATTGCCACCACCTGTCAGCTCCTTTCCGGGACTTTCGCTTTCCCCCTCCCTATTGCCACGGCGG
AACTCATCGCCGCCTGCCTTGCCCGCTGCTGGACAGGGGCTCGGCTGTTGGGCACTGACAATTCCGTGGT
GTTGTCGGGGAAATCATCGTCCTTTCCTTGGCTGCTCGCCTGTGTTGCCACCTGGATTCTGCGCGGGACG
TCCTTCTGCTACGTCCCTTCGGCCCTCAATCCAGCGGACCTTCCTTCCCGCGGCCTGCTGCCGGCTCTGC
GGCCTCTTCCGCGTCTTCGCCTTCGCCCTCAGACGAGTCGGATCTCCCTTTGGGCCGCCTCCCCGCGTCG
ACTTTAAGACCAATGACTTACAAGGCAGCTGTAGATCTTAGCCACTTTTTAAAAGAAAAGGGGGGACTGG
AAGGGCTAATTCACTCCCAACGAAGACAAGATCTGCTTTTTGCTTGTACTGGGTCTCTCTGGTTAGACCA
GATCTGAGCCTGGGAGCTCTCTGGCTAACTAGGGAACCCACTGCTTAAGCCTCAATAAAGCTTGCCTTGA
GTGCTTCAAGTAGTGTGTGCCCGTCTGTTGTGTGACTCTGGTAACTAGAGATCCCTCAGACCCTTTTAGT
CAGTGTGGAAAATCTCTAGCAGTACGTATAGTAGTTCATGTCATCTTATTATTCAGTATTTATAACTTGC
AAAGAAATGAATATCAGAGAGTGAGAGGAACTTGTTTATTGCAGCTTATAATGGTTACAAATAAAGCAAT
AGCATCACAAATTTCACAAATAAAGCATTTTTTTCACTGCATTCTAGTTGTGGTTTGTCCAAACTCATCA
ATGTATCTTATCATGTCTGGCTCTAGCTATCCCGCCCCTAACTCCGCCCATCCCGCCCCTAACTCCGCCC
AGTTCCGCCCATTCTCCGCCCCATGGCTGACTAATTTTTTTTATTTATGCAGAGGCCGAGGCCGCCTCGG
CCTCTGAGCTATTCCAGAAGTAGTGAGGAGGCTTTTTTGGAGGCCTAGGGACGTACCCAATTCGCCCTAT
AGTGAGTCGTATTACGCGCGCTCACTGGCCGTCGTTTTACAACGTCGTGACTGGGAAAACCCTGGCGTTA
CCCAACTTAATCGCCTTGCAGCACATCCCCCTTTCGCCAGCTGGCGTAATAGCGAAGAGGCCCGCACCGA
TCGCCCTTCCCAACAGTTGCGCAGCCTGAATGGCGAATGGG
[124 nt withheld, positions 4942-5065]
C
[91 nt withheld, positions 5067-5157]
A
[49 nt withheld, positions 5159-5207]
CCTTTGACGTTGGAGTCCACGTTCTTT
[37 nt withheld, positions 5235-5271]
ACCCTATCTCGGTCTATTCTTTTGATTTATAAGGGATTTTGCCGATTTCGGCCTATTGGTTAAAAAATGA
GCTGATTTAACAAAAATTTAACGCGAATTTTAACAAAATATTAACGCTTACAATTTAGGTGGCACTTTTC
GGGGAAATGTGCGCGGAACCCCTATTTGTTTATTTTTCTAAATACATTCAAATATGTATCCGCTCATGAG
ACAATAACCCTGATAAATGCTTCAATAATATTGAAAAAGGAAGAGTATGAGTATTCAACATTTCCGTGTC
GCCCTTATTCCCTTTTTTGCGGCATTTTGCCTTCCTGTTTTTGCTCACCCAGAAACGCTGGTGAAAGTAA
AAGATGCTGAAGATCAGTTGGGTGCACGAGTGGGTTACATCGAACTGGATCTCAACAGCGGTAAGATCCT
TGAGAGTTTTCGCCCCGAAGAACGTTTTCCAATGATGAGCACTTTTAAAGTTCTGCTATGTGGCGCGGTA
TTATCCCGTATTGACGCCGGGCAAGAGCAACTCGGTCGCCGCATACACTATTCTCAGAATGACTTGGTTG
AGTACTCACCAGTCACAGAAAAGCATCTTACGGATGGCATGACAGTAAGAGAATTATGCAGTGCTGCCAT
AACCATGAGTGATAACACTGCGGCCAACTTACTTCTGACAACGATCGGAGGACCGAAGGAGCTAACCGCT
TTTTTGCACAACATGGGGGATCATGTAACTCGCCTTGATCGTTGGGAACCGGAGCTGAATGAAGCCATAC
CAAACGACGAGCGTGACACCACGATGCCTGTAGCAATGGCAACAACGTTGCGCAAACTATTAACTGGCGA
ACTACTTACTCTAGCTTCCCGGCAACAATTAATAGACTGGATGGAGGCGGATAAAGTTGCAGGACCACTT
CTGCGCTCGGCCCTTCCGGCTGGCTGGTTTATTGCTGATAAATCTGGAGCCGGTGAGCGTGGGTCTCGCG
GTATCATTGCAGCACTGGGGCCAGATGGTAAGCCCTCCCGTATCGTAGTTATCTACACGACGGGGAGTCA
GGCAACTATGGATGAACGAAATAGACAGATCGCTGAGATAGGTGCCTCACTGATTAAGCATTGGTAACTG
TCAGACCAAGTTTACTCATATATACTTTAGATTGATTTAAAACTTCATTTTTAATTTAAAAGGATCTAGG
TGAAGATCCTTTTTGATAATCTCATGACCAAAATCCCTTAACGTGAGTTTTCGTTCCACTGAGCGTCAGA
CCCCGTAGAAAAGATCAAAGGATCTTCTTGAGATCCTTTTTTTCTGCGCGTAATCTGCTGCTTGCAAACA
AAAAAACCACCGCTACCAGCGGTGGTTTGTTTGCCGGATCAAGAGCTACCAACTCTTTTTCCGAAGGTAA
CTGGCTTCAGCAGAGCGCAGATACCAAATACTGTTCTTCTAGTGTAGCCGTAGTTAGGCCACCACTTCAA
GAACTCTGTAGCACCGCCTACATACCTCGCTCTGCTAATCCTGTTACCAGTGGCTGCTGCCAGTGGCGAT
AAGTCGTGTCTTACCGGGTTGGACTCAAGACGATAGTTACCGGATAAGGCGCAGCGGTCGGGCTGAACGG
GGGGTTCGTGCACACAGCCCAGCTTGGAGCGAACGACCTACACCGAACTGAGATACCTACAGCGTGAGCT
ATGAGAAAGCGCCACGCTTCCCGAAGGGAGAAAGGCGGACAGGTATCCGGTAAGCGGCAGGGTCGGAACA
GGAGAGCGCACGAGGGAGCTTCCAGGGGGAAACGCCTGGTATCTTTATAGTCCTGTCGGGTTTCGCCACC
TCTGACTTGAGCGTCGATTTTTGTGATGCTCGTCAGGGGGGCGGAGCCTATGGAAAAACGCCAGCAACGC
GGCCTTTTTACGGTTCCTGGCCTTTTGCTGGCCTTTTGCTCACATGTTCTTTCCTGCGTTATCCCCTGAT
TCTGTGGATAACCGTATTACCGCCTTTGAGTGAGCTGATACCGCTCGCCGCAGCCGAACGACCGAGCGCA
G
Features (pLannotate 1.2.2; 28 found; start..end, strand, type, name):
      1..26      +  rep_origin     RSF ori (fragment): Plasmids containing the RSF 1030 origin of replication can be propagated in E. coli cells that contain additional plasmids with compatible origins.
     28..120     +  CDS            lacI (fragment): lac repressor; lacI; The lac repressor binds to the lac operator to inhibit transcription in E. coli. This inhibition can be relieved by adding lactose or isopropyl-β-D-thiogalactopyranoside (IPTG).
    133..154     +  protein_bind   CAP binding site: CAP binding activates transcription in the presence of cAMP. E. coli catabolite activator protein
    169..199     +  promoter       lac promoter: promoter for the E. coli lac operon
    207..223     +  protein_bind   lac operator: The lac repressor binds to the lac operator to inhibit transcription in E. coli. This inhibition can be relieved by adding lactose or isopropyl-β-D-thiogalactopyranoside (IPTG). lac repressor encoded by lacI
    268..286     +  promoter       T3 promoter: promoter for bacteriophage T3 RNA polymerase
    314..540     +  promoter       RSV promoter: Rous sarcoma virus enhancer/promoter
    541..721     +  LTR            5' LTR (truncated): truncated 5' long terminal repeat (LTR) from HIV-1
    768..893     +  misc_feature   HIV-1 Ψ: packaging signal of human immunodeficiency virus type 1
    877..1240    +  CDS            HIV-1 gag (fragment): gag protein from human immunodeficiency virus 1; gag
   1386..1619    +  misc_feature   RRE: The Rev response element (RRE) of HIV-1 allows for Rev-dependent mRNA export from the nucleus to the cytoplasm.
   1996..2022    +  CDS            Rev (fragment): human immunodeficiency virus 1 (HIV-1) Rev protein; rev; enhances nuclear export of unspliced and incompletely spliced viral mRNAs
   2026..2266    +  promoter       U6 promoter: RNA polymerase III promoter for human U6 snRNA
   2314..2381    +  misc_RNA       tracrRNA (fragment): trans-activating CRISPR RNA for the Streptococcus pyogenes CRISPR/Cas9 system
   2430..2547    +  misc_feature   cPPT/CTS: central polypurine tract and central termination sequence of HIV-1
   2616..2827    +  promoter       EF-1α core promoter: core promoter for human elongation factor EF-1α
   2853..3452    +  CDS            PuroR (fragment): puromycin N-acetyltransferase; pac from Streptomyces; confers resistance to puromycin
   3468..4056    +  misc_feature   WPRE: woodchuck hepatitis virus posttranscriptional regulatory element
   4107..4126    +  misc_feature   cPPT/CTS (fragment): central polypurine tract and central termination sequence of HIV-1
   4128..4361    +  LTR            3' LTR (ΔU3): self-inactivating 3' long terminal repeat (LTR) from HIV-1
   4439..4560    +  polyA_signal   SV40 poly(A) signal: SV40 polyadenylation signal
   4600..4735    +  rep_origin     SV40 ori: SV40 origin of replication
   4756..4774    -  promoter       T7 promoter: promoter for bacteriophage T7 RNA polymerase
   4782..4937    +  CDS            lacZα (fragment): LacZα fragment of β-galactosidase; lacZ fragment
   4942..5370    +  rep_origin     f1 ori (sequence partly withheld): f1 bacteriophage origin of replication; arrow indicates direction of (+) strand synthesis
   5423..5527    +  promoter       AmpR promoter: bla
   5528..6388    +  CDS            AmpR: β-lactamase; bla; confers resistance to ampicillin, carbenicillin, and related antibiotics
   6559..7147    +  rep_origin     ori: high-copy-number ColE1/pMB1/pBR322/pUC origin of replication
