[The description below was written by a language model from this plasmid's Addgene catalogue record and pLannotate feature annotations shown in this document.]
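Description:
PPP2R2C B7.5 gRNA is a third-generation lentiviral CRISPR guide plasmid built on the pLenti-sgRNA backbone and designed to express a single guide RNA against human PPP2R2C. It is propagated in E. coli through a high-copy ColE1/pUC-type origin with ampicillin selection (AmpR, β-lactamase). An f1 origin, an SV40 origin and leftover lac/T3/T7 cloning-vector elements are also annotated in the backbone. The catalogue gives a backbone size of 9,151 bp without insert, whereas the sequenced record is 7,302 nt. This would be consistent with loss of a stuffer fragment when the guide was cloned, although the record does not say so.

The lentiviral cassette starts with an RSV promoter driving a truncated HIV-1 5' LTR, which makes genomic RNA production Tat-independent. It continues with the Ψ packaging signal (with a gag fragment), the RRE for Rev-dependent nuclear export and a cPPT/CTS, and it ends in a self-inactivating ΔU3 3' LTR followed by an SV40 polyadenylation signal. Within this frame, a human U6 RNA polymerase III promoter transcribes the PPP2R2C-targeting spacer. The spacer was inserted as annealed oligonucleotides between two BsmBI sites that were destroyed during cloning, and it is fused to the Streptococcus pyogenes sgRNA scaffold. Downstream, an EF-1α core promoter drives puromycin N-acetyltransferase for selection of transduced mammalian cells, with a WPRE to enhance expression.

No Cas9 is annotated, so the nuclease must be supplied separately, for example from a Cas9-expressing cell line. The plasmid belongs to a series of guides used in a large-scale analysis of cell-cycle gene knockouts in human cells.
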