Addgene plasmid #90849: PPP2R2C B7.5 gRNA
Purpose: 3rd generation lentiviral gRNA plasmid targeting human PPP2R2C
Depositing lab: Iain Cheeseman. Depositing organization: Whitehead Institute for Biomedical Research. Publication: Large-Scale Analysis of CRISPR/Cas9 Cell-Cycle Knockouts Reveals the Diversity of p53-Dependent Responses to Cell-Cycle Defects. McKinley KL, Cheeseman IM. Dev Cell. 2017 Feb 27;40(4):405-420.e2. doi: 10.1016/j.devcel.2017.01.012. Epub 2017 Feb 16. PubMed 28216383.
Backbone
  Vector backbone: pLenti-sgRNA
  Backbone manufacturer: Eric Lander & David Sabatini labs (Addgene plasmid #71409)
  Backbone size w/o insert (bp): 9151
  Vector type: Lentiviral, CRISPR
  Selectable markers: Puromycin
Growth in bacteria
  Bacterial resistance: Ampicillin, 100 μg/mL
  Growth temperature: 37°C
  Growth strain: NEB Stable
  Copy number: Unknown
Gene/Insert
  Gene/Insert name: PPP2R2C (Guide Designation B7.5) (alt name: pKMKO series)
  gRNA/shRNA sequence: CACCgCCCGCTGGAAGATGACGACC
  Species: H. sapiens (human)
  Promoter: U6
  Cloning method: Restriction Enzyme; 5′ cloning site BsmBI (destroyed during cloning); 3′ cloning site BsmBI (destroyed during cloning)
  Sequencing primers: 5′ hU6-F (5'-GAGGGCCTATTTCCCATGATT-3'); 3′ EF1a-R (5'-CACGGCGACTACTGCACTTA-3')
Terms and licenses: Academic/Nonprofit Terms; Industry Terms: Not Available to Industry
Depositor comments: Please note that gRNA target sequence listed is not strictly the 20nt spacer sequence, but also contains the 5' BsmBI overhang. For more information about knockout human cell lines generated using this plasmid, please see http://cellcycleknockouts.wi.mit.edu/ .
How to cite: PPP2R2C B7.5 gRNA was a gift from Iain Cheeseman (Addgene plasmid # 90849 ; http://n2t.net/addgene:90849 ; RRID:Addgene_90849)
